>Addgene plasmid #242780 | pAAV-CAG-eGFP-TY1 | addgene full sequence | sequence record 486029 | Addgene NGS Result
ATATATGAGTAAACTTGGTCTGACAGTTACCAATGCTTAATCAGTGAGGCACCTATCTCAGCGATCTGTC
TATTTCGTTCATCCATAGTTGCCTGACTCCCCGTCGTGTAGATAACTACGATACGGGAGGGCTTACCATC
TGGCCCCAGTGCTGCAATGATACCGCGAGACCCACGCTCACCGGCTCCAGATTTATCAGCAATAAACCAG
CCAGCCGGAAGGGCCGAGCGCAGAAGTGGTCCTGCAACTTTATCCGCCTCCATCCAGTCTATTAATTGTT
GCCGGGAAGCTAGAGTAAGTAGTTCGCCAGTTAATAGTTTGCGCAACGTTGTTGCCATTGCTACAGGCAT
CGTGGTGTCACGCTCGTCGTTTGGTATGGCTTCATTCAGCTCCGGTTCCCAACGATCAAGGCGAGTTACA
TGATCCCCCATGTTGTGCAAAAAAGCGGTTAGCTCCTTCGGTCCTCCGATCGTTGTCAGAAGTAAGTTGG
CCGCAGTGTTATCACTCATGGTTATGGCAGCACTGCATAATTCTCTTACTGTCATGCCATCCGTAAGATG
CTTTTCTGTGACTGGTGAGTACTCAACCAAGTCATTCTGAGAATAGTGTATGCGGCGACCGAGTTGCTCT
TGCCCGGCGTCAATACGGGATAATACCGCGCCACATAGCAGAACTTTAAAAGTGCTCATCATTGGAAAAC
GTTCTTCGGGGCGAAAACTCTCAAGGATCTTACCGCTGTTGAGATCCAGTTCGATGTAACCCACTCGTGC
ACCCAACTGATCTTCAGCATCTTTTACTTTCACCAGCGTTTCTGGGTGAGCAAAAACAGGAAGGCAAAAT
GCCGCAAAAAAGGGAATAAGGGCGACACGGAAATGTTGAATACTCATACTCTTCCTTTTTCAATATTATT
GAAGCATTTATCAGGGTTATTGTCTCATGAGCGGATACATATTTGAATGTATTTAGAAAAATAAACAAAT
AGGGGTTCCGCGCACATTTCCCCGAAAAGTGCCACCTAAATTGTAAGCGTTAATATTTTGTTAAAATTCG
CGTTAAATTTTTGTTAAATCAGCTCATTTTTTAACCAATAGGCCGAAATCGGCAAAATCCCTTATAAATC
AAAAGAATAGACCGAGATAGGGT
[37 nt withheld, positions 1144-1180]
AAAGAACGTGGACTCCAACGTCAAAGG
[49 nt withheld, positions 1208-1256]
T
[91 nt withheld, positions 1258-1348]
G
[124 nt withheld, positions 1350-1473]
CCCATTCGCCATTCAGGCTGCGCAACTGTTGGGAAGGGCGATCGGTGCGGGCCTCTTCGCTATTACGCCA
GCTGCGCGCTCGCTCGCTCACTGAGGCCGCCCGGGCAAAGCCCGGGCGTCGGGCGACCTTTGGTCGCCCG
GCCTCAGTGAGCGAGCGAGCGCGCAGAGAGGGAGTGGCCAACTCCATCACTAGGGGTTCCTTGTAGTTAA
TGATTAACCCGCCATGCTACTTATCTACGTAGCCATGCTCTAGGAAGAGTACCATTGACGTCAATAATGA
CGTATGTTCCCATAGTAACGCCAATAGGGACTTTCCATTGACGTCAATGGGTGGAGTATTTACGGTAAAC
TGCCCACTTGGCAGTACATCAAGTGTATCATATGCCAAGTACGCCCCCTATTGACGTCAATGACGGTAAA
TGGCCCGCCTGGCATTATGCCCAGTACATGACCTTATGGGACTTTCCTACTTGGCAGTACATCTACGTAT
TAGTCATCGCTATTACCATGGTCGAGGTGAGCCCCACGTTCTGCTTCACTCTCCCCATCTCCCCCCCCTC
CCCACCCCCAATTTTGTATTTATTTATTTTTTAATTATTTTGTGCAGCGATGGGGGCGGGGGGGGGGGGG
GGCGCGCGCCAGGCGGGGCGGGGCGGGGCGAGGGGCGGGGCGGGGCGAGGCGGAGAGGTGCGGCGGCAGC
CAATCAGAGCGGCGCGCTCCGAAAGTTTCCTTTTATGGCGAGGCGGCGGCGGCGGCGGCCCTATAAAAAG
CGAAGCGCGCGGCGGGCGGGAGTCGCTGCGCGCTGCCTTCGCCCCGTGCCCCGCTCCGCCGCCGCCTCGC
GCCGCCCGCCCCGGCTCTGACTGACCGCGTTACTCCCACAGGTGAGCGGGCGGGACGGCCCTTCTCCTCC
GGGCTGTAATTAGCGCTTGGTTTAATGACGGCTTGTTTCTTTTCTGTGGCTGCGTGAAAGCCTTGAGGGG
CTCCGGGAGGGCCCTTTGTGCGGGGGGAGCGGCTCGGGGCTGTCCGCGGGGGGACGGCTGCCTTCGGGGG
GGACGGGGCAGGGCGGGGTTCGGCTTCTGGCGTGTGACCGGCGGCTCTAGAGCCTCTGCTAACCATGTTC
ATGCCTTCTTCTTTTTCCTACAGCTCCTGGGCAACGTGCTGGTTATTGTGCTGTCTCATCATTTTGGCAA
AGAATTGGATCCGCCACCATGGTGAGCAAGGGCGAGGAGCTGTTCACCGGGGTGGTGCCCATCCTGGTCG
AGCTGGACGGCGACGTAAACGGCCACAAGTTCAGCGTGTCCGGCGAGGGCGAGGGCGATGCCACCTACGG
CAAGCTGACCCTGAAGTTCATTTGCACCACCGGCAAGCTGCCCGTGCCCTGGCCCACCCTCGTGACCACC
CTGACCTACGGCGTGCAGTGCTTCAGCCGCTACCCCGACCACATGAAGCAGCACGACTTCTTCAAGTCCG
CCATGCCCGAAGGCTACGTCCAGGAGCGCACCATCTTCTTCAAGGACGACGGCAACTACAAGACCCGCGC
CGAGGTGAAGTTCGAGGGCGACACCCTGGTGAACCGCATCGAGCTGAAGGGCATCGACTTCAAGGAGGAC
GGCAACATCCTGGGGCACAAGCTGGAGTACAACTACAACAGCCACAACGTCTATATCATGGCCGACAAGC
AGAAGAACGGCATCAAGGTGAACTTCAAGATCCGCCACAACATCGAGGACGGCAGCGTGCAGCTCGCCGA
CCACTACCAGCAGAACACCCCCATCGGCGACGGCCCCGTGCTGCTGCCCGACAACCACTACCTGAGCACC
CAGTCCGCCCTGAGCAAAGACCCCAACGAGAAGCGCGATCACATGGTCCTGCTGGAGTTCGTGACCGCCG
CCGGGATCACTCTCGGCATGGACGAGCTGTACAAGGGTGGTAGCGGAGGATCAGAGGTTCATACTAACCA
AGACCCATTGGACGGGGGGTCCGGTGGATCTGAAGTGCATACAAACCAGGACCCTCTCGATGGTGGCAGC
GGCGGCTCAGAAGTACATACTAATCAGGATCCCCTTGATTAAGAATTCTTCAGTAGGACTGGTCCGATGT
TGACGGACTAATCCTGACCCAGGTCAAGCTTATCGATAATCAGAATTCGATATCAAGCTTATCGATAATC
AACCTCTGGATTACAAAATTTGTGAAAGATTGACTGGTATTCTTAACTATGTTGCTCCTTTTACGCTATG
TGGATACGCTGCTTTAATGCCTTTGTATCATGCTATTGCTTCCCGTATGGCTTTCATTTTCTCCTCCTTG
TATAAATCCTGGTTGCTGTCTCTTTATGAGGAGTTGTGGCCCGTTGTCAGGCAACGTGGCGTGGTGTGCA
CTGTGTTTGCTGACGCAACCCCCACTGGTTGGGGCATTGCCACCACCTGTCAGCTCCTTTCCGGGACTTT
CGCTTTCCCCCTCCCTATTGCCACGGCGGAACTCATCGCCGCCTGCCTTGCCCGCTGCTGGACAGGGGCT
CGGCTGTTGGGCACTGACAATTCCGTGGTGTTGTCGGGGAAATCATCGTCCTTTCCTTGGCTGCTCGCCT
GTGTTGCCACCTGGATTCTGCGCGGGACGTCCTTCTGCTACGTCCCTTCGGCCCTCAATCCAGCGGACCT
TCCTTCCCGCGGCCTGCTGCCGGCTCTGCGGCCTCTTCCGCGTCTTCGCCTTCGCCCTCAGACGAGTCGG
ATCTCCCTTTGGGCCGCCTCCCCGCATCGATACCGTCGACCCGGGCGGCCGCTTCGAGCAGACATGATAA
GATACATTGATGAGTTTGGACAAACCACAACTAGAATGCAGTGAAAAAAATGCTTTATTTGTGAAATTTG
TGATGCTATTGCTTTATTTGTAACCATTATAAGCTGCAATAAACAAGTTAACAACAACAATTGCATTCAT
TTTATGTTTCAGGTTCAGGGGGAGATGTGGGAGGTTTTTTAAAGCAAGTAAAACCTCTACAAATGTGGTA
AAATCGATAAGGATCTTCCTAGAGCATGGCTACGTAGATAAGTAGCATGGCGGGTTAATCATTAACTACA
AGGAACCCCTAGTGATGGAGTTGGCCACTCCCTCTCTGCGCGCTCGCTCGCTCACTGAGGCCGGGCGACC
AAAGGTCGCCCGACGCCCGGGCTTTGCCCGGGCGGCCTCAGTGAGCGAGCGAGCGCGCAGCTGCATTAAT
GAATCGGCCAACGCGCGGGGAGAGGCGGTTTGCGTATTGGGCGCTCTTCCGCTTCCTCGCTCACTGACTC
GCTGCGCTCGGTCGTTCGGCTGCGGCGAGCGGTATCAGCTCACTCAAAGGCGGTAATACGGTTATCCACA
GAATCAGGGGATAACGCAGGAAAGAACATGTGAGCAAAAGGCCAGCAAAAGGCCAGGAACCGTAAAAAGG
CCGCGTTGCTGGCGTTTTTCCATAGGCTCCGCCCCCCTGACGAGCATCACAAAAATCGACGCTCAAGTCA
GAGGTGGCGAAACCCGACAGGACTATAAAGATACCAGGCGTTTCCCCCTGGAAGCTCCCTCGTGCGCTCT
CCTGTTCCGACCCTGCCGCTTACCGGATACCTGTCCGCCTTTCTCCCTTCGGGAAGCGTGGCGCTTTCTC
ATAGCTCACGCTGTAGGTATCTCAGTTCGGTGTAGGTCGTTCGCTCCAAGCTGGGCTGTGTGCACGAACC
CCCCGTTCAGCCCGACCGCTGCGCCTTATCCGGTAACTATCGTCTTGAGTCCAACCCGGTAAGACACGAC
TTATCGCCACTGGCAGCAGCCACTGGTAACAGGATTAGCAGAGCGAGGTATGTAGGCGGTGCTACAGAGT
TCTTGAAGTGGTGGCCTAACTACGGCTACACTAGAAGAACAGTATTTGGTATCTGCGCTCTGCTGAAGCC
AGTTACCTTCGGAAAAAGAGTTGGTAGCTCTTGATCCGGCAAACAAACCACCGCTGGTAGCGGTGGTTTT
TTTGTTTGCAAGCAGCAGATTACGCGCAGAAAAAAAGGATCTCAAGAAGATCCTTTGATCTTTTCTACGG
GGTCTGACGCTCAGTGGAACGAAAACTCACGTTAAGGGATTTTGGTCATGAGATTATCAAAAAGGATCTT
CACCTAGATCCTTTTAAATTAAAAATGAAGTTTTAAATCAATCTAAAGT
Features (pLannotate 1.2.2; 18 found; start..end, strand, type, name):
     27..887     -  CDS            AmpR: β-lactamase; bla; confers resistance to ampicillin, carbenicillin, and related antibiotics
    888..992     -  promoter       AmpR promoter: bla
   1045..1473    -  rep_origin     f1 ori (sequence partly withheld): f1 bacteriophage origin of replication; arrow indicates direction of (+) strand synthesis
   1478..1547    -  CDS            lacZα (fragment): LacZα fragment of β-galactosidase; lacZ fragment
   1542..1674    -  repeat_region  AAV2 ITR (fragment): inverted terminal repeat of adeno-associated virus serotype 2 inverted
   1735..1983    +  enhancer       CMV enhancer (fragment): human cytomegalovirus immediate early enhancer
   1985..2261    +  promoter       chicken β-actin promoter: No description available
   2262..2397    +  intron         hybrid intron (fragment): hybrid between chicken β-actin (CBA) and minute virus of mice (MMV) introns (Gray et al., 2011)
   2486..2616    +  intron         chimeric intron (fragment): chimera between introns from chicken β-actin and rabbit β-globin
   2614..2676    +  CDS            HBB (fragment): HBB_LEPEU - Experimental evidence at protein level: Swiss-Prot protein existence level 1. Involved in oxygen transport from the lung to the various peripheral tissues. From Lepus europaeus (European hare).
   2682..3398    +  CDS            EGFP: EGFP is a basic (constitutively fluorescent) green fluorescent protein published in 1996, derived from Aequorea victoria. It is reported to be a rapidly-maturing weak dimer with moderate acid sensitivity.
   3616..3640    +  misc_feature   MCS (fragment): pBluescript multiple cloning site
   3640..4228    +  misc_feature   WPRE: woodchuck hepatitis virus posttranscriptional regulatory element
   4271..4392    -  polyA_signal   SV40 poly(A) signal: SV40 polyadenylation signal
   4415..4483    -  CDS            large T antigen (fragment): large T antigen from SV40 (simian virus 40)
   4554..4687    +  repeat_region  AAV2 ITR: inverted terminal repeat of adeno-associated virus serotype 2 inverted
   4681..4737    -  CDS            lacI (fragment): lac repressor; lacI; The lac repressor binds to the lac operator to inhibit transcription in E. coli. This inhibition can be relieved by adding lactose or isopropyl-β-D-thiogalactopyranoside (IPTG).
   4920..5508    -  rep_origin     ori: high-copy-number ColE1/pMB1/pBR322/pUC origin of replication
