[The description below was written by a language model from this plasmid's Addgene catalogue record and pLannotate feature annotations shown in this document.]
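Description:
pAAV-CAG-eGFP-TY1 is an adeno-associated virus transfer plasmid of about 5.7 kb, built by Gibson cloning on the pAAV-CAG-GFP backbone, that expresses enhanced GFP carrying a C-terminal TY1 epitope tag. It is maintained in E. coli through a high-copy ColE1/pUC-type origin with ampicillin selection (β-lactamase under its own promoter). The backbone also retains an f1 phage origin and small lacZα and lacI remnants that have no role in the payload. The record lists a recombination-deficient strain as the bacterial host, consistent with the instability typical of ITR-containing plasmids.

The expression cassette lies between two AAV2 inverted terminal repeats, which are the cis elements needed for replication and packaging of the intervening DNA into AAV particles when rep, cap and helper functions are supplied in trans. One of the two ITRs is annotated as a fragment. Transcription is driven by the CAG promoter, annotated here as its component parts: CMV immediate-early enhancer, chicken β-actin promoter, and a chicken β-actin/rabbit β-globin chimeric intron. The short "HBB" hit is most likely the β-globin end of that intron rather than a separate coding element. The EGFP open reading frame follows. The TY1 tag is not annotated separately in the feature table, but about 200 nt of unannotated sequence lies downstream of EGFP, where the tag would be expected. A WPRE then enhances transcript stability and expression, and an SV40 polyadenylation signal terminates the message.

The construct provides strong, constitutive expression of an epitope-tagged fluorescent protein in AAV-transduced mammalian cells. The associated publication concerns combinatorial protein barcodes for neuron tracing, which suggests that the TY1 epitope serves as an antibody-detectable barcode component.
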