Addgene plasmid #242780: pAAV-CAG-eGFP-TY1
Purpose: AAV transfer plasmid expressing eGFP-TY1 under a CAG promoter.
Depositing lab: Andrew Payne. Depositing organization: E11 Bio, Convergent Research. Publication: Combinatorial protein barcodes enable self-correcting neuron tracing with nanoscale molecular context. Park SY, Sheridan A, An B, Jarvis E, Lyudchik J, Patton W, Axup JY, Chan SW, Damstra HGJ, Leible D, Leung KS, Magno CA, Meeran A, Michalska JM, Rieger F, Wang C, Wu M, Church GM, Funke J, Huffman T, Leeper KGC, Truckenbrodt S, Winnubst J, Kornfeld JMR, Boyden ES, Rodriques SG, Payne AC. bioRxiv 2025.09.26.678648 10.1101/2025.09.26.678648.
Backbone
  Vector backbone: pAAV-CAG-GFP (Addgene Plasmid 37825)
  Backbone manufacturer: Edward Boyden
  Vector type: AAV
Growth in bacteria
  Bacterial resistance: Ampicillin, 100 μg/mL
  Growth temperature: 30°C
  Growth strain: NEB Stable
  Copy number: High Copy
Gene/Insert
  Gene/Insert name: EGFP
  Species: Synthetic
  Promoter: CAG
  Tag / fusion protein: TY1 (C terminal on insert)
  Cloning method: Gibson Cloning
Terms and licenses: Academic/Nonprofit Terms; Industry Terms: Not Available to Industry
Depositor comments: Please visit https://doi.org/10.1101/2025.09.26.678648 for bioRxiv preprint.
How to cite: pAAV-CAG-eGFP-TY1 was a gift from Andrew Payne (Addgene plasmid # 242780 ; http://n2t.net/addgene:242780 ; RRID:Addgene_242780)
